>Addgene plasmid #116337 | pHAGE-ERBB2-K937R | addgene full sequence | sequence record 250594 | Addgene NGS Result
TGGAAGGGCTAATTCACTCCCAAAGAAGACAAGATATCCTTGATCTGTGGATCTACCACACACAAGGCTA
CTTCCCTGATTAGCAGAACTACACACCAGGGCCAGGGGTCAGATATCCACTGACCTTTGGATGGTGCTAC
AAGCTAGTACCAGTTGAGCCAGATAAGGTAGAAGAGGCCAATAAAGGAGAGAACACCAGCTTGTTACACC
CTGTGAGCCTGCATGGGATGGATGACCCGGAGAGAGAAGTGTTAGAGTGGAGGTTTGACAGCCGCCTAGC
ATTTCATCACGTGGCCCGAGAGCTGCATCCGGAGTACTTCAAGAACTGCTGATATCGAGCTTGCTACAAG
GGACTTTCCGCTGGGGACTTTCCAGGGAGGCGTGGCCTGGGCGGGACTGGGGAGTGGCGAGCCCTCAGAT
CCTGCATATAAGCAGCTGCTTTTTGCCTGTACTGGGTCTCTCTGGTTAGACCAGATCTGAGCCTGGGAGC
TCTCTGGCTAACTAGGGAACCCACTGCTTAAGCCTCAATAAAGCTTGCCTTGAGTGCTTCAAGTAGTGTG
TGCCCGTCTGTTGTGTGACTCTGGTAACTAGAGATCCCTCAGACCCTTTTAGTCAGTGTGGAAAATCTCT
AGCAGTGGCGCCCGAACAGGGACTTGAAAGCGAAAGGGAAACCAGAGGAGCTCTCTCGACGCAGGACTCG
GCTTGCTGAAGCGCGCACGGCAAGAGGCGAGGGGCGGCGACTGGTGAGTACGCCAAAAATTTTGACTAGC
GGAGGCTAGAAGGAGAGAGATGGGTGCGAGAGCGTCAGTATTAAGCGGGGGAGAATTAGATCGCGATGGG
AAAAAATTCGGTTAAGGCCAGGGGGAAAGAAAAAATATAAATTAAAACATATAGTATGGGCAAGCAGGGA
GCTAGAACGATTCGCAGTTAATCCTGGCCTGTTAGAAACATCAGAAGGCTGTAGACAAATACTGGGACAG
CTACAACCATCCCTTCAGACAGGATCAGAAGAACTTAGATCATTATATAATACAGTAGCAACCCTCTATT
GTGTGCATCAAAGGATAGAGATAAAAGACACCAAGGAAGCTTTAGACAAGATAGAGGAAGAGCAAAACAA
AAGTAAGACCACCGCACAGCAAGCGGCCGGCCGCTGATCTTCAGACCTGGAGGAGGAGATATGAGGGACA
ATTGGAGAAGTGAATTATATAAATATAAAGTAGTAAAAATTGAACCATTAGGAGTAGCACCCACCAAGGC
AAAGAGAAGAGTGGTGCAGAGAGAAAAAAGAGCAGTGGGAATAGGAGCTTTGTTCCTTGGGTTCTTGGGA
GCAGCAGGAAGCACTATGGGCGCAGCGTCAATGACGCTGACGGTACAGGCCAGACAATTATTGTCTGGTA
TAGTGCAGCAGCAGAACAATTTGCTGAGGGCTATTGAGGCGCAACAGCATCTGTTGCAACTCACAGTCTG
GGGCATCAAGCAGCTCCAGGCAAGAATCCTGGCTGTGGAAAGATACCTAAAGGATCAACAGCTCCTGGGG
ATTTGGGGTTGCTCTGGAAAACTCATTTGCACCACTGCTGTGCCTTGGAATGCTAGTTGGAGTAATAAAT
CTCTGGAACAGATTTGGAATCACACGACCTGGATGGAGTGGGACAGAGAAATTAACAATTACACAAGCTT
AATACACTCCTTAATTGAAGAATCGCAAAACCAGCAAGAAAAGAATGAACAAGAATTATTGGAATTAGAT
AAATGGGCAAGTTTGTGGAATTGGTTTAACATAACAAATTGGCTGTGGTATATAAAATTATTCATAATGA
TAGTAGGAGGCTTGGTAGGTTTAAGAATAGTTTTTGCTGTACTTTCTATAGTGAATAGAGTTAGGCAGGG
ATATTCACCATTATCGTTTCAGACCCACCTCCCAACCCCGAGGGGACCCGACAGGCCCGAAGGAATAGAA
GAAGAAGGTGGAGAGAGAGACAGAGACAGATCCATTCGATTAGTGAACGGATCTCGACGGTATCGCCGAA
TTCACAAATGGCAGTATTCATCCACAATTTTAAAAGAAAAGGGGGGATTGGGGGGTACAGTGCAGGGGAA
AGAATAGTAGACATAATAGCAACAGACATACAAACTAAAGAATTACAAAAACAAATTACAAAAATTCAAA
ATTTTCGGGTTTATTACAGGGACAGCAGAGATCCAGTTTGGACTAGTCGTGAGGCTCCGGTGCCCGTCAG
TGGGCAGAGCGCACATCGCCCACAGTCCCCGAGAAGTTGGGGGGAGGGGTCGGCAATTGAACCGGTGCCT
AGAGAAGGTGGCGCGGGGTAAACTGGGAAAGTGATGTCGTGTACTGGCTCCGCCTTTTTCCCGAGGGTGG
GGGAGAACCGTATATAAGTGCAGTAGTCGCCGTGAACGTTCTTTTTCGCAACGGGTTTGCCGCCAGAACA
CAGGTAAGTGCCGTGTGTGGTTCCCGCGGGCCTGGCCTCTTTACGGGTTATGGCCCTTGCGTGCCTTGAA
TTACTTCCACCTGGCTGCAGTACGTGATTCTTGATCCCGAGCTTCGGGTTGGAAGTGGGTGGGAGAGTTC
GAGGCCTTGCGCTTAAGGAGCCCCTTCGCCTCGTGCTTGAGTTGAGGCCTGGCCTGGGCGCTGGGGCCGC
CGCGTGCGAATCTGGTGGCACCTTCGCGCCTGTCTCGCTGCTTTCGATAAGTCTCTAGCCATTTAAAATT
TTTGATGACCTGCTGCGACGCTTTTTTTCTGGCAAGATAGTCTTGTAAATGCGGGCCAAGATCTGCACAC
TGGTATTTCGGTTTTTGGGGCCGCGGGCGGCGACGGGGCCCGTGCGTCCCAGCGCACATGTTCGGCGAGG
CGGGGCCTGCGAGCGCGGCCACCGAGAATCGGACGGGGGTAGTCTCAAGCTGGCCGGCCTGCTCTGGTGC
CTGGCCTCGCGCCGCCGTGTATCGCCCCGCCCTGGGCGGCAAGGCTGGCCCGGTCGGCACCAGTTGCGTG
AGCGGAAAGATGGCCGCTTCCCGGCCCTGCTGCAGGGAGCTCAAAATGGAGGACGCGGCGCTCGGGAGAG
CGGGCGGGTGAGTCACCCACACAAAGGAAAAGGGCCTTTCCGTCCTCAGCCGTCGCTTCATGTGACTCCA
CGGAGTACCGGGCGCCGTCCAGGCACCTCGATTAGTTCTCGAGCTTTTGGAGTACGTCGTCTTTAGGTTG
GGGGGAGGGGTTTTATGCGATGGAGTTTCCCCACACTGAGTGGGTGGAGACTGAAGTTAGGCCAGCTTGG
CACTTGATGTAATTCTCCTTGGAATTTGCCCTTTTTGAGTTTGGATCTTGGTTCATTCTCAAGCCTCAGA
CAGTGGTTCAAAGTTTTTTTCTTCCATTTCAGGTGTCGTGAAGCGGCCCTGCAGATATCAACAAGTTTGT
ACAAAAAAGCAGGCACCATGGAGCTGGCGGCCTTGTGCCGCTGGGGGCTCCTCCTCGCCCTCTTGCCCCC
CGGAGCCGCGAGCACCCAAGTGTGCACCGGCACAGACATGAAGCTGCGGCTCCCTGCCAGTCCCGAGACC
CACCTGGACATGCTCCGCCACCTCTACCAGGGCTGCCAGGTGGTGCAGGGAAACCTGGAACTCACCTACC
TGCCCACCAATGCCAGCCTGTCCTTCCTGCAGGATATCCAGGAGGTGCAGGGCTACGTGCTCATCGCTCA
CAACCAAGTGAGGCAGGTCCCACTGCAGAGGCTGCGGATTGTGCGAGGCACCCAGCTCTTTGAGGACAAC
TATGCCCTGGCCGTGCTAGACAATGGAGACCCGCTGAACAATACCACCCCTGTCACAGGGGCCTCCCCAG
GAGGCCTGCGGGAGCTGCAGCTTCGAAGCCTCACAGAGATCTTGAAAGGAGGGGTCTTGATCCAGCGGAA
CCCCCAGCTCTGCTACCAGGACACGATTTTGTGGAAGGACATCTTCCACAAGAACAACCAGCTGGCTCTC
ACACTGATAGACACCAACCGCTCTCGGGCCTGCCACCCCTGTTCTCCGATGTGTAAGGGCTCCCGCTGCT
GGGGAGAGAGTTCTGAGGATTGTCAGAGCCTGACGCGCACTGTCTGTGCCGGTGGCTGTGCCCGCTGCAA
GGGGCCACTGCCCACTGACTGCTGCCATGAGCAGTGTGCTGCCGGCTGCACGGGCCCCAAGCACTCTGAC
TGCCTGGCCTGCCTCCACTTCAACCACAGTGGCATCTGTGAGCTGCACTGCCCAGCCCTGGTCACCTACA
ACACAGACACGTTTGAGTCCATGCCCAATCCCGAGGGCCGGTATACATTCGGCGCCAGCTGTGTGACTGC
CTGTCCCTACAACTACCTTTCTACGGACGTGGGATCCTGCACCCTCGTCTGCCCCCTGCACAACCAAGAG
GTGACAGCAGAGGATGGAACACAGCGGTGTGAGAAGTGCAGCAAGCCCTGTGCCCGAGTGTGCTATGGTC
TGGGCATGGAGCACTTGCGAGAGGTGAGGGCAGTTACCAGTGCCAATATCCAGGAGTTTGCTGGCTGCAA
GAAGATCTTTGGGAGCCTGGCATTTCTGCCGGAGAGCTTTGATGGGGACCCAGCCTCCAACACTGCCCCG
CTCCAGCCAGAGCAGCTCCAAGTGTTTGAGACTCTGGAAGAGATCACAGGTTACCTATACATCTCAGCAT
GGCCGGACAGCCTGCCTGACCTCAGCGTCTTCCAGAACCTGCAAGTAATCCGGGGACGAATTCTGCACAA
TGGCGCCTACTCGCTGACCCTGCAAGGGCTGGGCATCAGCTGGCTGGGGCTGCGCTCACTGAGGGAACTG
GGCAGTGGACTGGCCCTCATCCACCATAACACCCACCTCTGCTTCGTGCACACGGTGCCCTGGGACCAGC
TCTTTCGGAACCCGCACCAAGCTCTGCTCCACACTGCCAACCGGCCAGAGGACGAGTGTGTGGGCGAGGG
CCTGGCCTGCCACCAGCTGTGCGCCCGAGGGCACTGCTGGGGTCCAGGGCCCACCCAGTGTGTCAACTGC
AGCCAGTTCCTTCGGGGCCAGGAGTGCGTGGAGGAATGCCGAGTACTGCAGGGGCTCCCCAGGGAGTATG
TGAATGCCAGGCACTGTTTGCCGTGCCACCCTGAGTGTCAGCCCCAGAATGGCTCAGTGACCTGTTTTGG
ACCGGAGGCTGACCAGTGTGTGGCCTGTGCCCACTATAAGGACCCTCCCTTCTGCGTGGCCCGCTGCCCC
AGCGGTGTGAAACCTGACCTCTCCTACATGCCCATCTGGAAGTTTCCAGATGAGGAGGGCGCATGCCAGC
CTTGCCCCATCAACTGCACCCACTCCTGTGTGGACCTGGATGACAAGGGCTGCCCCGCCGAGCAGAGAGC
CAGCCCTCTGACGTCCATCATCTCTGCGGTGGTTGGCATTCTGCTGGTCGTGGTCTTGGGGGTGGTCTTT
GGGATCCTCATCAAGCGACGGCAGCAGAAGATCCGGAAGTACACGATGCGGAGACTGCTGCAGGAAACGG
AGCTGGTGGAGCCGCTGACACCTAGCGGAGCGATGCCCAACCAGGCGTAGATGCGGATCCTGAAAGAGAC
GGAGCTGAGGAAGGTGAAGGTGCTTGGATCTGGCGCTTTTGGCACAGTCTACAAGGGCATCTGGATCCCT
GATGGGGAGAATGTGAAAATTCCAGTGGCCATCAAAGTGTTGAGGGAAAACACATCCCCCAAAGCCAACA
AAGAAATCTTAGACGAAGCATACGTGATGGCTGGTGTGGGCTCCCCATATGTCTCCCGCCTTCTGGGCAT
CTGCCTGACATCCACGGTGCAGCTGGTGACACAGCTTATGCCCTATGGCTGCCTCTTAGACCATGTCCGG
GAAAACCGCGGACGCCTGGGCTCCCAGGACCTGCTGAACTGGTGTATGCAGATTGCCAAGGGGATGAGCT
ACCTGGAGGATGTGCGGCTCGTACACAGGGACTTGGCCGCTCGGAACGTGCTGGTCAAGAGTCCCAACCA
TGTCAAAATTACAGACTTCGGGCTGGCTCGGCTGCTGGACATTGACGAGACAGAGTACCATGCAGATGGG
GGCAAGGTGCCCATCAAGTGGATGGCGCTGGAGTCCATTCTCCGCCGGCGGTTCACCCACCAGAGTGATG
TGTGGAGTTATGGTGTGACTGTGTGGGAGCTGATGACTTTTGGGGCCAAACCTTACGATGGGATCCCAGC
CCGGGAGATCCCTGACCTGCTGGAAAGGGGGGAGCGGCTGCCCCAGCCCCCCATCTGAGACTGATGGCTA
CGTTGCCCCCCTGACCTGCAGCCCCCAGCCTGAATATGTGAACCAGCCAGATGTTCGGCCCCAGCCCCCT
TCGCCCCGAGAGGGCCCTCTGCCTGCTGCCCGACCTGCTGGTGCCACTCTGGAAAGGCCCAAGACTCTCT
CCCCAGGGAAGAATGGGGTCGTCAAAGACGTTTTTGCCTTTGGGGGTGCCGTGGAGAACCCCGAGTACTT
GACACCCCAGGGAGGAGCTGCCCCTCAGCCCCACCCTCCTCCTGCCTTCAGCCCAGCCTTCGACAACCTC
TATTACTGGGACCAGGACCCACCAGAGCGGGGGGCTCCACCCAGCACCTTCAAAGGGACACCTACGGCAG
AGAACCCAGAGTACCTGGGTCTGGACGTGCCAGTGTAGAACCCAGCTTTCTTGTACAAAGTGGTGATATC
CAATTAACCCTCACTAAAGGATTTGTATAAAGTGAAGAAGAGAACCCTATAGTGAGTCGTATTACCACCC
AACTTTTCTATACAAAGTGGTTGATATCCAGCACAGTGGCGGCCGCTCGAGTCTAGAGGGCCCGCGGTTC
GAAGGTAAGCCTATCCCTAACCCTCTCCTCGGTCTCGATTCTACGCGTACCGGTTAGTAATGAGATCCCT
CCCCCCCCCNTAACGTTACTGGCCGAAGCCGCTTGGAATAAGGCCGGTGTGCGTTTGTCTATATGTTATT
TTCCACCATATTGCCGTCTTTTGGCAATGTGAGGGCCCGGAAACCTGGCCCTGTCTTCTTGACGAGCATT
CCTAGGGGTCTTTCCCCTCTCGCCAAAGGAATGCAAGGTCTGTTGAATGTCGTGAAGGAAGCAGTTCCTC
TGGAAGCTTCTTGAAGACAAACAACGTCTGTAGCGACCCTTTGCAGGCAGCGGAACCCCCCACCTGGCGA
CAGGTGCCTCTGCGGCCAAAAGCCACGTGTATAAGATACACCTGCAAAGGCGGCACAACCCCAGTGCCAC
GTTGTGAGTTGGATAGTTGTGGAAAGAGTCAAATGGCTCTCCTCAAGCGTATTCAACAAGGGGCTGAAGG
ATGCCCAGAAGGTACCCCATTGTATGGGATCTGATCTGGGGCCTCGGTGCACATGCTTTACATGTGTTTA
GTCGAGGTTAAAAAAACGTCTAGGCCCCCCGAACCACGGGGACGTGGTTTTCCTTTGAAAAACACGATGA
TAATATGGCCACACATATGACCGAGTACAAGCCCACGGTGCGCCTCGCCACCCGCGACGACGTCCCCAGG
GCCGTACGCACCCTCGCCGCCGCGTTCGCCGACTACCCCGCCACGCGCCACACCGTCGATCCGGACCGCC
ACATCGAGCGGGTCACCGAGCTGCAAGAACTCTTCCTCACGCGCGTCGGGCTCGACATCGGCAAGGTGTG
GGTCGCGGACGACGGCGCCGCGGTGGCGGTCTGGACCACGCCGGAGAGCGTCGAAGCGGGGGCGGTGTTC
GCCGAGATCGGCCCGCGCATGGCCGAGTTGAGCGGTTCCCGGCTGGCCGCGCAGCAACAGATGGAAGGCC
TCCTGGCGCCGCACCGGCCCAAGGAGCCCGCGTGGTTCCTGGCCACCGTCGGCGTCTCGCCCGACCACCA
GGGCAAGGGTCTGGGCAGCGCCGTCGTGCTCCCCGGAGTGGAGGCGGCCGAGCGCGCCGGGGTGCCCGCC
TTCCTGGAGACCTCCGCGCCCCGCAACCTCCCCTTCTACGAGCGGCTCGGCTTCACCGTCACCGCCGACG
TCGAGGTGCCCGAAGGACCGCGCACCTGGTGCATGACCCGCAAGCCCGGTGCCTAAATCGATAGATCCTA
ATCAACCTCTGGATTACAAAATTTGTGAAAGATTGACTGGTATTCTTAACTATGTTGCTCCTTTTACGCT
ATGTGGATACGCTGCTTTAATGCCTTTGTATCATGCTATTGCTTCCCGTATGGCTTTCATTTTCTCCTCC
TTGTATAAATCCTGGTTGCTGTCTCTTTATGAGGAGTTGTGGCCCGTTGTCAGGCAACGTGGCGTGGTGT
GCACTGTGTTTGCTGACGCAACCCCCACTGGTTGGGGCATTGCCACCACCTGTCAGCTCCTTTCCGGGAC
TTTCGCTTTCCCCCTCCCTATTGCCACGGCGGAACTCATCGCCGCCTGCCTTGCCCGCTGCTGGACAGGG
GCTCGGCTGTTGGGCACTGACAATTCCGTGGTGTTGTCGGGGAAATCATCGTCCTTTCCTTGGCTGCTCG
CCTGTGTTGCCACCTGGATTCTGCGCGGGACGTCCTTCTGCTACGTCCCTTCGGCCCTCAATCCAGCGGA
CCTTCCTTCCCGCGGCCTGCTGCCGGCTCTGCGGCCTCTTCCGCGTCTTCGCCTTCGCCCTCAGACGAGT
CGGATCTCCCTTTGGGCCGCCTCCCCGCCTGAGATCCTTTAAGACCAATGACTTACAAGGCAGCTGTAGA
TCTTAGCCACTTTTTAAAAGAAAAGGGGGGACTGGAAGGGCTAATTCACTCCCAACGAAGACAAGATCTG
CTTTTTGCTTGTACTGGGTCTCTCTGGTTAGACCAGATCTGAGCCTGGGAGCTCTCTGGCTAACTAGGGA
ACCCACTGCTTAAGCCTCAATAAAGCTTGCCTTGAGTGCTTCAAGTAGTGTGTGCCCGTCTGTTGTGTGA
CTCTGGTAACTAGAGATCCCTCAGACCCTTTTAGTCAGTGTGGAAAATCTCTAGCAGTAGTAGTTCATGT
CATCTTATTATTCAGTATTTATAACTTGCAAAGAAATGAATATCAGAGAGTGAGAGGCCCGGGTTAATTA
AGGAAAGGGCTAGATCATTCTTGAAGACGAAAGGGCCTCGTGATACGCCTATTTTTATAGGTTAATGTCA
TGATAATAATGGTTTCTTAGACGTCAGGTGGCACTTTTCGGGGAAATGTGCGCGGAACCCCTATTTGTTT
ATTTTTCTAAATACATTCAAATATGTATCCGCTCATGAGACAATAACCCTGATAAATGCTTCAATAATAT
TGAAAAAGGAAGAGTATGAGTATTCAACATTTCCGTGTCGCCCTTATTCCCTTTTTTGCGGCATTTTGCC
TTCCTGTTTTTGCTCACCCAGAAACGCTGGTGAAAGTAAAAGATGCTGAAGATCAGTTGGGTGCACGAGT
GGGTTACATCGAACTGGATCTCAACAGCGGTAAGATCCTTGAGAGTTTTCGCCCCGAAGAACGTTTTCCA
ATGATGAGCACTTTTAAAGTTCTGCTATGTGGCGCGGTATTATCCCGTGTTGACGCCGGGCAAGAGCAAC
TCGGTCGCCGCATACACTATTCTCAGAATGACTTGGTTGAGTACTCACCAGTCACAGAAAAGCATCTTAC
GGATGGCATGACAGTAAGAGAATTATGCAGTGCTGCCATAACCATGAGTGATAACACTGCGGCCAACTTA
CTTCTGACAACGATCGGAGGACCGAAGGAGCTAACCGCTTTTTTGCACAACATGGGGGATCATGTAACTC
GCCTTGATCGTTGGGAACCGGAGCTGAATGAAGCCATACCAAACGACGAGCGTGACACCACGATGCCTGT
AGCAATGGCAACAACGTTGCGCAAACTATTAACTGGCGAACTACTTACTCTAGCTTCCCGGCAACAATTA
ATAGACTGGATGGAGGCGGATAAAGTTGCAGGACCACTTCTGCGCTCGGCCCTTCCGGCTGGCTGGTTTA
TTGCTGATAAATCTGGAGCCGGTGAGCGTGGGTCTCGCGGTATCATTGCAGCACTGGGGCCAGATGGTAA
GCCCTCCCGTATCGTAGTTATCTACACGACGGGGAGTCAGGCAACTATGGATGAACGAAATAGACAGATC
GCTGAGATAGGTGCCTCACTGATTAAGCATTGGTAACTGTCAGACCAAGTTTACTCATATATACTTTAGA
TTGATTTAAAACTTCATTTTTAATTTAAAAGGATCTAGGTGAAGATCCTTTTTGATAATCTCATGACCAA
AATCCCTTAACGTGAGTTTTCGTTCCACTGAGCGTCAGACCCCGTAGAAAAGATCAAAGGATCTTCTTGA
GATCCTTTTTTTCTGCGCGTAATCTGCTGCTTGCAAACAAAAAAACCACCGCTACCAGCGGTGGTTTGTT
TGCCGGATCAAGAGCTACCAACTCTTTTTCCGAAGGTAACTGGCTTCAGCAGAGCGCAGATACCAAATAC
TGTTCTTCTAGTGTAGCCGTAGTTAGGCCACCACTTCAAGAACTCTGTAGCACCGCCTACATACCTCGCT
CTGCTAATCCTGTTACCAGTGGCTGCTGCCAGTGGCGATAAGTCGTGTCTTACCGGGTTGGACTCAAGAC
GATAGTTACCGGATAAGGCGCAGCGGTCGGGCTGAACGGGGGGTTCGTGCACACAGCCCAGCTTGGAGCG
AACGACCTACACCGAACTGAGATACCTACAGCGTGAGCTATGAGAAAGCGCCACGCTTCCCGAAGGGAGA
AAGGCGGACAGGTATCCGGTAAGCGGCAGGGTCGGAACAGGAGAGCGCACGAGGGAGCTTCCAGGGGGAA
ACGCCTGGTATCTTTATAGTCCTGTCGGGTTTCGCCACCTCTGACTTGAGCGTCGATTTTTGTGATGCTC
GTCAGGGGGGCGGAGCCTATGGAAAAACGCCAGCAACGCGGCCTTTTTACGGTTCCTGGCCTTTTGCTGG
CCTTTTGCTCACATGTTCTTTCCTGCGTTATCCCCTGATTCTGTGGATAACCGTATTACCGCCTTTGAGT
GAGCTGATACCGCTCGCCGCAGCCGAACGACCGAGCGCAGCGAGTCAGTGAGCGAGGAAGCGGAAGAGCG
CCCAATACGCAAACCGCCTCTCCCCGCGCGTTGGCCGATTCATTAATGCAGCAAGCTCATGGCTGACTAA
TTTTTTTTATTTATGCAGAGGCCGAGGCCGCCTCGGCCTCTGAGCTATTCCAGAAGTAGTGAGGAGGCTT
TTTTGGAGGCCTAGGCTTTTGCAAAAAGCTCCCCGTGGCACGACAGGTTTCCCGACTGGAAAGCGGGCAG
TGAGCGCAACGCAATTAATGTGAGTTAGCTCACTCATTAGGCACCCCAGGCTTTACACTTTATGCTTCCG
GCTCGTATGTTGTGTGGAATTGTGAGCGGATAACAATTTCACACAGGAAACAGCTATGACATGATTACGA
ATTTCACAAATAAAGCATTTTTTTCACTGCATTCTAGTTGTGGTTTGTCCAAACTCATCAATGTATCTTA
TCATGTCTGGATCAACTGGATAACTCAAGCTAACCAAAATCATCCCAAACTTCCCACCCCATACCCTATT
ACCACTGCCAATTACCTGTGGTTTCATTTACTCTAAACCTGTGATTCCTCTGAATTATTTTCATTTTAAA
GAAATTGTATTTGTTAAATATGTACTACAAACTTAGTAGT
Features (pLannotate 1.2.2; 31 found; start..end, strand, type, name):
    377..634     +  LTR            5' LTR (truncated): truncated 5' long terminal repeat (LTR) from HIV-1
    681..806     +  misc_feature   HIV-1 Ψ: packaging signal of human immunodeficiency virus type 1
    790..1128    +  CDS            HIV-1 gag (fragment): gag protein from human immunodeficiency virus 1; gag
   1303..1536    +  misc_feature   RRE: The Rev response element (RRE) of HIV-1 allows for Rev-dependent mRNA export from the nucleus to the cytoplasm.
   1913..2013    +  CDS            Rev (fragment): human immunodeficiency virus 1 (HIV-1) Rev protein; rev; enhances nuclear export of unspliced and incompletely spliced viral mRNAs
   2058..2175    +  misc_feature   cPPT/CTS: central polypurine tract and central termination sequence of HIV-1
   2223..3401    +  promoter       EF-1α promoter: strong constitutive promoter for human elongation factor EF-1α
   3422..3442    +  protein_bind   attB1: mutant version of attB; core recombination site for the Gateway® BP reaction BP Clonase™
   3448..6285    +  CDS            ERBB2 (fragment): ERBB2_HUMAN - Also known as HER2, MLN19, NEU, NGL. Experimental evidence at protein level: Swiss-Prot protein existence level 1. In the nucleus is involved in transcriptional regulation. Associates with the 5'-TCAAATTC-3' sequence in the PTGS2/COX-2 promoter and activates its transcription. Implicated in transcriptional activation of CDKN1A; the function involves STAT3 and SRC. Involved in the transcription of rRNA genes by RNA Pol I and enhances protein synthesis and cell growth. From Homo sapiens (Human).
   6281..6685    +  CDS            ERBB2 (fragment): ERBB2_HUMAN - Also known as HER2, MLN19, NEU, NGL. Experimental evidence at protein level: Swiss-Prot protein existence level 1. In the nucleus is involved in transcriptional regulation. Associates with the 5'-TCAAATTC-3' sequence in the PTGS2/COX-2 promoter and activates its transcription. Implicated in transcriptional activation of CDKN1A; the function involves STAT3 and SRC. Involved in the transcription of rRNA genes by RNA Pol I and enhances protein synthesis and cell growth. From Homo sapiens (Human).
   6690..6714    -  protein_bind   attB2: mutant version of attB; recombination site for the Gateway® BP reaction BP Clonase™
   6722..6740    +  promoter       T3 promoter: promoter for bacteriophage T3 RNA polymerase
   6766..6784    -  promoter       T7 promoter: promoter for bacteriophage T7 RNA polymerase
   6790..6808    -  protein_bind   attB4 (fragment): mutant version of attB; core recombination site for the Gateway® BP reaction BP Clonase™
   6864..6905    +  CDS            V5 tag: epitope tag from simian virus 5
   7031..7493    +  misc_feature   IRES: internal ribosome entry site (IRES) of the encephalomyocarditis virus (EMCV)
   7507..8104    +  CDS            PuroR (fragment): puromycin N-acetyltransferase; pac from Streptomyces; confers resistance to puromycin
   8120..8708    +  misc_feature   WPRE: woodchuck hepatitis virus posttranscriptional regulatory element
   8716..8781    +  CDS            nef (fragment): NEF_HV1Z2 - Experimental evidence at protein level: Swiss-Prot protein existence level 1. Extracellular Nef protein targets CD4(+) T-lymphocytes for apoptosis by interacting with CXCR4 surface receptors. From Human immunodeficiency virus type 1 group M subtype D (isolate Z2/CDC-Z34) (HIV-1).
   8783..9016    +  LTR            3' LTR (ΔU3): self-inactivating 3' long terminal repeat (LTR) from HIV-1
   9221..9325    +  promoter       AmpR promoter: bla
   9326..10186   +  CDS            AmpR: β-lactamase; bla; confers resistance to ampicillin, carbenicillin, and related antibiotics
  10357..10945   +  rep_origin     ori: high-copy-number ColE1/pMB1/pBR322/pUC origin of replication
  11128..11182   +  CDS            lacI (fragment): lac repressor; lacI; The lac repressor binds to the lac operator to inhibit transcription in E. coli. This inhibition can be relieved by adding lactose or isopropyl-β-D-thiogalactopyranoside (IPTG).
  11188..11281   +  rep_origin     SV40 ori (fragment): SV40 origin of replication
  11306..11343   +  CDS            lacI (fragment): lac repressor; lacI; The lac repressor binds to the lac operator to inhibit transcription in E. coli. This inhibition can be relieved by adding lactose or isopropyl-β-D-thiogalactopyranoside (IPTG).
  11356..11377   +  protein_bind   CAP binding site: CAP binding activates transcription in the presence of cAMP. E. coli catabolite activator protein
  11392..11422   +  promoter       lac promoter: promoter for the E. coli lac operon
  11426..11448   +  protein_bind   lac operator (fragment): The lac repressor binds to the lac operator to inhibit transcription in E. coli. This inhibition can be relieved by adding lactose or isopropyl-β-D-thiogalactopyranoside (IPTG). lac repressor encoded by lacI
  11480..11563   +  polyA_signal   SV40 poly(A) signal (fragment): SV40 polyadenylation signal
  11730..329     +  CDS            nef (fragment) (across the origin): NEF_HV1BR - Experimental evidence at protein level: Swiss-Prot protein existence level 1. Extracellular Nef protein targets CD4(+) T-lymphocytes for apoptosis by interacting with CXCR4 surface receptors (PubMed:14990729). From Human immunodeficiency virus type 1 group M subtype B (isolate BRU/LAI) (HIV-1).
