[The description below was written by a language model from this plasmid's Addgene catalogue record and pLannotate feature annotations shown in this document.]
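Description:
pHAGE-ERBB2-K937R is an HIV-1-derived lentiviral expression plasmid built on the pHAGE backbone, carrying human ERBB2 (HER2/neu receptor tyrosine kinase) with a K937R point substitution. In bacteria it is maintained through a high-copy ColE1/pUC-type origin and selected with ampicillin via the bla gene. The viral portion has the layout of a self-inactivating transfer vector: a truncated 5' LTR, the Ψ packaging signal with an adjoining gag fragment, the Rev response element for Rev-dependent nuclear export of the genomic RNA, the cPPT/CTS element, and a ΔU3 3' LTR that disables LTR-driven transcription after integration. Short annotated Rev and nef fragments are remnants of the parental viral sequence rather than functional genes, so packaging functions must be supplied in trans.

Between the LTRs, the human EF-1α promoter drives constitutive transcription of the ERBB2 open reading frame, which was introduced by Gateway recombination and is flanked by attB1 and attB2 sites. The annotation splits the coding sequence into two adjoining fragments, an artefact of automated matching to the reference protein. A V5 epitope sequence lies downstream of attB2, but the record does not indicate whether it is fused in frame to ERBB2. An EMCV IRES then allows translation of puromycin N-acetyltransferase from the same transcript, linking puromycin selection of transduced cells to insert expression, and a WPRE enhances transcript stability and expression. The construct belongs to a collection made for systematic functional annotation of somatic cancer mutations, and it is suited to stably expressing this ERBB2 variant in mammalian cells to assess its functional effects.
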