Addgene plasmid #116337: pHAGE-ERBB2-K937R
Purpose: Lentiviral expression of ERBB2 K937R
Depositing lab: Gordon Mills & Kenneth Scott. Publication: Systematic Functional Annotation of Somatic Mutations in Cancer. Ng PK, Li J, Jeong KJ, Shao S, Chen H, Tsang YH, Sengupta S, Wang Z, Bhavana VH, Tran R, Soewito S, Minussi DC, Moreno D, Kong K, Dogruluk T, Lu H, Gao J, Tokheim C, Zhou DC, Johnson AM, Zeng J, Ip CKM, Ju Z, Wester M, Yu S, Li Y, Vellano CP, Schultz N, Karchin R, Ding L, Lu Y, Cheung LWT, Chen K, Shaw KR, Meric-Bernstam F, Scott KL, Yi S, Sahni N, Liang H, Mills GB. Cancer Cell. 2018 Mar 12;33(3):450-462.e10. doi: 10.1016/j.ccell.2018.01.021. PubMed 29533785.
Backbone
  Vector backbone: pHAGE
  Vector type: Lentiviral
Growth in bacteria
  Bacterial resistance: Ampicillin, 100 μg/mL
  Growth temperature: 37°C
  Growth strain: Stbl3
  Copy number: High Copy
Gene/Insert
  Gene/Insert name: ERBB2
  Species: H. sapiens (human)
  Mutation: K937R
  Entrez Gene: ERBB2 (a.k.a. CD340, HER-2, HER-2/neu, HER2, MLN 19, MLN-19, NEU, NGL, TKR1, VSCN2, c-ERB-2, c-ERB2, p185(erbB2))
  Cloning method: Gateway Cloning
Terms and licenses: Academic/Nonprofit Terms; Industry Terms: Not Available to Industry
How to cite: pHAGE-ERBB2-K937R was a gift from Gordon Mills & Kenneth Scott (Addgene plasmid # 116337)
