>Addgene plasmid #116337 | pHAGE-ERBB2-K937R | depositor partial sequence | sequence record 219211 | insert
ATGGAGCTGGCGGCCTTGTGCCGCTGGGGGCTCCTCCTCGCCCTCTTGCCCCCCGGAGCCGCGAGCACCC
AAGTGTGCACCGGCACAGACATGAAGCTGCGGCTCCCTGCCAGTCCCGAGACCCACCTGGACATGCTCCG
CCACCTCTACCAGGGCTGCCAGGTGGTGCAGGGAAACCTGGAACTCACCTACCTGCCCACCAATGCCAGC
CTGTCCTTCCTGCAGGATATCCAGGAGGTGCAGGGCTACGTGCTCATCGCTCACAACCAAGTGAGGCAGG
TCCCACTGCAGAGGCTGCGGATTGTGCGAGGCACCCAGCTCTTTGAGGACAACTATGCCCTGGCCGTGCT
AGACAATGGAGACCCGCTGAACAATACCACCCCTGTCACAGGGGCCTCCCCAGGAGGCCTGCGGGAGCTG
CAGCTTCGAAGCCTCACAGAGATCTTGAAAGGAGGGGTCTTGATCCAGCGGAACCCCCAGCTCTGCTACC
AGGACACGATTTTGTGGAAGGACATCTTCCACAAGAACAACCAGCTGGCTCTCACACTGATAGACACCAA
CCGCTCTCGGGCCTGCCACCCCTGTTCTCCGATGTGTAAGGGCTCCCGCTGCTGGGGAGAGAGTTCTGAG
GATTGTCAGAGCCTGACGCGCACTGTCTGTGCCGGTGGCTGTGCCCGCTGCAAGGGGCCACTGCCCACTG
ACTGCTGCCATGAGCAGTGTGCTGCCGGCTGCACGGGCCCCAAGCACTCTGACTGCCTGGCCTGCCTCCA
CTTCAACCACAGTGGCATCTGTGAGCTGCACTGCCCAGCCCTGGTCACCTACAACACAGACACGTTTGAG
TCCATGCCCAATCCCGAGGGCCGGTATACATTCGGCGCCAGCTGTGTGACTGCCTGTCCCTACAACTACC
TTTCTACGGACGTGGGATCCTGCACCCTCGTCTGCCCCCTGCACAACCAAGAGGTGACAGCAGAGGATGG
AACACAGCGGTGTGAGAAGTGCAGCAAGCCCTGTGCCCGAGTGTGCTATGGTCTGGGCATGGAGCACTTG
CGAGAGGTGAGGGCAGTTACCAGTGCCAATATCCAGGAGTTTGCTGGCTGCAAGAAGATCTTTGGGAGCC
TGGCATTTCTGCCGGAGAGCTTTGATGGGGACCCAGCCTCCAACACTGCCCCGCTCCAGCCAGAGCAGCT
CCAAGTGTTTGAGACTCTGGAAGAGATCACAGGTTACCTATACATCTCAGCATGGCCGGACAGCCTGCCT
GACCTCAGCGTCTTCCAGAACCTGCAAGTAATCCGGGGACGAATTCTGCACAATGGCGCCTACTCGCTGA
CCCTGCAAGGGCTGGGCATCAGCTGGCTGGGGCTGCGCTCACTGAGGGAACTGGGCAGTGGACTGGCCCT
CATCCACCATAACACCCACCTCTGCTTCGTGCACACGGTGCCCTGGGACCAGCTCTTTCGGAACCCGCAC
CAAGCTCTGCTCCACACTGCCAACCGGCCAGAGGACGAGTGTGTGGGCGAGGGCCTGGCCTGCCACCAGC
TGTGCGCCCGAGGGCACTGCTGGGGTCCAGGGCCCACCCAGTGTGTCAACTGCAGCCAGTTCCTTCGGGG
CCAGGAGTGCGTGGAGGAATGCCGAGTACTGCAGGGGCTCCCCAGGGAGTATGTGAATGCCAGGCACTGT
TTGCCGTGCCACCCTGAGTGTCAGCCCCAGAATGGCTCAGTGACCTGTTTTGGACCGGAGGCTGACCAGT
GTGTGGCCTGTGCCCACTATAAGGACCCTCCCTTCTGCGTGGCCCGCTGCCCCAGCGGTGTGAAACCTGA
CCTCTCCTACATGCCCATCTGGAAGTTTCCAGATGAGGAGGGCGCATGCCAGCCTTGCCCCATCAACTGC
ACCCACTCCTGTGTGGACCTGGATGACAAGGGCTGCCCCGCCGAGCAGAGAGCCAGCCCTCTGACGTCCA
TCATCTCTGCGGTGGTTGGCATTCTGCTGGTCGTGGTCTTGGGGGTGGTCTTTGGGATCCTCATCAAGCG
ACGGCAGCAGAAGATCCGGAAGTACACGATGCGGAGACTGCTGCAGGAAACGGAGCTGGTGGAGCCGCTG
ACACCTAGCGGAGCGATGCCCAACCAGGCGCAGATGCGGATCCTGAAAGAGACGGAGCTGAGGAAGGTGA
AGGTGCTTGGATCTGGCGCTTTTGGCACAGTCTACAAGGGCATCTGGATCCCTGATGGGGAGAATGTGAA
AATTCCAGTGGCCATCAAAGTGTTGAGGGAAAACACATCCCCCAAAGCCAACAAAGAAATCTTAGACGAA
GCATACGTGATGGCTGGTGTGGGCTCCCCATATGTCTCCCGCCTTCTGGGCATCTGCCTGACATCCACGG
TGCAGCTGGTGACACAGCTTATGCCCTATGGCTGCCTCTTAGACCATGTCCGGGAAAACCGCGGACGCCT
GGGCTCCCAGGACCTGCTGAACTGGTGTATGCAGATTGCCAAGGGGATGAGCTACCTGGAGGATGTGCGG
CTCGTACACAGGGACTTGGCCGCTCGGAACGTGCTGGTCAAGAGTCCCAACCATGTCAAAATTACAGACT
TCGGGCTGGCTCGGCTGCTGGACATTGACGAGACAGAGTACCATGCAGATGGGGGCAAGGTGCCCATCAA
GTGGATGGCGCTGGAGTCCATTCTCCGCCGGCGGTTCACCCACCAGAGTGATGTGTGGAGTTATGGTGTG
ACTGTGTGGGAGCTGATGACTTTTGGGGCCAAACCTTACGATGGGATCCCAGCCCGGGAGATCCCTGACC
TGCTGGAAAGGGGGGAGCGGCTGCCCCAGCCCCCCATCTGCACCATTGATGTCTACATGATCATGGTCAA
ATGTTGGATGATTGACTCTGAATGTCGGCCAAGATTCCGGGAGTTGGTGTCTGAATTCTCCCGCATGGCC
AGGGACCCCCAGCGCTTTGTGGTCATCCAGAATGAGGACTTGGGCCCAGCCAGTCCCTTGGACAGCACCT
TCTACCGCTCACTGCTGGAGGACGATGACATGGGGGACCTGGTGGATGCTGAGGAGTATCTGGTACCCCA
GCAGGGCTTCTTCTGTCCAGACCCTGCCCCGGGCGCTGGGGGCATGGTCCACCACAGGCACCGCAGCTCA
TCTACCAGGAGTGGCGGTGGGGACCTGACACTAGGGCTGGAGCCCTCTGAAGAGGAGGCCCCCAGGTCTC
CACTGGCACCCTCCGAAGGGGCTGGCTCCGATGTATTTGATGGTGACCTGGGAATGGGGGCAGCCAAGGG
GCTGCAAAGCCTCCCCACACATGACCCCAGCCCTCTACAGCGGTACAGTGAGGACCCCACAGTACCCCTG
CCCTCTGAGACTGATGGCTACGTTGCCCCCCTGACCTGCAGCCCCCAGCCTGAATATGTGAACCAGCCAG
ATGTTCGGCCCCAGCCCCCTTCGCCCCGAGAGGGCCCTCTGCCTGCTGCCCGACCTGCTGGTGCCACTCT
GGAAAGGCCCAAGACTCTCTCCCCAGGGAAGAATGGGGTCGTCAAAGACGTTTTTGCCTTTGGGGGTGCC
GTGGAGAACCCCGAGTACTTGACACCCCAGGGAGGAGCTGCCCCTCAGCCCCACCCTCCTCCTGCCTTCA
GCCCAGCCTTCGACAACCTCTATTACTGGGACCAGGACCCACCAGAGCGGGGGGCTCCACCCAGCACCTT
CAAAGGGACACCTACGGCAGAGAACCCAGAGTACCTGGGTCTGGACGTGCCAGTGTGA
